>Addgene plasmid #118648 | pAC1815_pCR8-gSMN2-DN3 | addgene full sequence | sequence record 232483 | Addgene NGS Result
AGCGGAAGAGCGCCCAATACGCAAACCGCCTCTCCCCGCGCGTTGGCCGATTCATTAATGCAGCTGGCAC
GACAGGTTTCCCGACTGGAAAGCGGGCAGTGAGCGCAACGCAATTAATACGCGTACCGCTAGCCAGGAAG
AGTTTGTAGAAACGCAAAAAGGCCATCCGTCAGGATGGCCTTCTGCTTAGTTTGATGCCTGGCAGTTTAT
GGCGGGCGTCCTGCCCGCCACCCTCCGGGCCGTTGCTTCACAACGATCAAATCCGCTCCCGGCGGATTTG
TCCTACTCAGGAGAGCGTTCACCGACAAACAACAGATAAAACGAAAGGCCCAGTATTCCGACTGAGCCTT
TCGTTTTATTTGATGCCTGGCAGTTCCCTACTCTCGCGTTAACGCTAGCATGGATGTTTTCCCAGTCACG
ACGTTGTAAAACGACGGCCAGTCTTAAGCTCGGGCCCCAAATAATGATTTTATTTTGACTGATAGTGACC
TGTTCGTTGCAACAAATTGATGAGCAATGCTTTTTTATAATGCCAACTTTGTACAAAAAAGCAGGCTCCG
AATTCACCGGTGAGGGCCTATTTCCCATGATTCCTTCATATTTGCATATACGATACAAGGCTGTTAGAGA
GATAATTGGAATTAATTTGACTGTAAACACAAAGATATTAGTACAAAATACGTGACGTAGAAAGTAATAA
TTTCTTGGGTAGTTTGCAGTTTTAAAATTATGTTTTAAAATGGACTATCATATGCTTACCGTAACTTGAA
AGTATTTCGATTTCTTGGCTTTATATATCTTGTGGAAAGGACGAAACACCGAACCCCTACCAACTGGTCG
GGGTTTGAAACTTTCTTCCACACAACCAACCAGTTTTTTTGGCGCGCCTTAATTAAGAATTCGACCCAGC
TTTCTTGTACAAAGTTGGCATTATAAAAAATAATTGCTCATCAATTTGTTGCAACGAACAGGTCACTATC
AGTCAAAATAAAATCATTATTTGCCATCCAGCTGATATCCCCTATAGTGAGTCGTATTACATGGTCATAG
CTGTTTCCTGGCAGCTCTGGCCCGTGTCTCAAAATCTCTGATGTTACATTGCACAAGATAAAAATATATC
ATCATGCCTCCTCTAGACCAGCCAGGACAGAAATGCCTCGACTTCGCTGCTACCCAAGGTTGCCGGGTGA
CGCACACCGTGGAAACGGATGAAGGCACGAACCCAGTGGACATAAGCCTGTTCGGTTCGTAAGCTGTAAT
GCAAGTAGCGTATGCGCTCACGCAACTGGTCCAGAACCTTGACCGAACGCAGCGGTGGTAACGGCGCAGT
GGCGGTTTTCATGGCTTGTTATGACTGTTTTTTTGGGGTACAGTCTATGCCTCGGGCATCCAAGCAGCAA
GCGCGTTACGCCGTGGGTCGATGTTTGATGTTATGGAGCAGCAACGATGTTACGCAGCAGGGCAGTCGCC
CTAAAACAAAGTTAAACATTATGAGGGAAGCGGTGATCGCCGAAGTATCGACTCAACTATCAGAGGTAGT
TGGCGTCATCGAGCGCCATCTCGAACCGACGTTGCTGGCCGTACATTTGTACGGCTCCGCAGTGGATGGC
GGCCTGAAGCCACACAGTGATATTGATTTGCTGGTTACGGTGACCGTAAGGCTTGATGAAACAACGCGGC
GAGCTTTGATCAACGACCTTTTGGAAACTTCGGCTTCCCCTGGAGAGAGCGAGATTCTCCGCGCTGTAGA
AGTCACCATTGTTGTGCACGACGACATCATTCCGTGGCGTTATCCAGCTAAGCGCGAACTGCAATTTGGA
GAATGGCAGCGCAATGACATTCTTGCAGGTATCTTCGAGCCAGCCACGATCGACATTGATCTGGCTATCT
TGCTGACAAAAGCAAGAGAACATAGCGTTGCCTTGGTAGGTCCAGCGGCGGAGGAACTCTTTGATCCGGT
TCCTGAACAGGATCTATTTGAGGCGCTAAATGAAACCTTAACGCTATGGAACTCGCCGCCCGACTGGGCT
GGCGATGAGCGAAATGTAGTGCTTACGTTGTCCCGCATTTGGTACAGCGCAGTAACCGGCAAAATCGCGC
CGAAGGATGTCGCTGCCGACTGGGCAATGGAGCGCCTGCCGGCCCAGTATCAGCCCGTCATACTTGAAGC
TAGACAGGCTTATCTTGGACAAGAAGAAGATCGCTTGGCCTCGCGCGCAGATCAGTTGGAAGAATTTGTC
CACTACGTGAAAGGCGAGATCACCAAGGTAGTCGGCAAATAACCCTCGAGCCACCCATGACCAAAATCCC
TTAACGTGAGTTACGCGTCGTTCCACTGAGCGTCAGACCCCGTAGAAAAGATCAAAGGATCTTCTTGAGA
TCCTTTTTTTCTGCGCGTAATCTGCTGCTTGCAAACAAAAAAACCACCGCTACCAGCGGTGGTTTGTTTG
CCGGATCAAGAGCTACCAACTCTTTTTCCGAAGGTAACTGGCTTCAGCAGAGCGCAGATACCAAATACTG
TTCTTCTAGTGTAGCCGTAGTTAGGCCACCACTTCAAGAACTCTGTAGCACCGCCTACATACCTCGCTCT
GCTAATCCTGTTACCAGTGGCTGCTGCCAGTGGCGATAAGTCGTGTCTTACCGGGTTGGACTCAAGACGA
TAGTTACCGGATAAGGCGCAGCGGTCGGGCTGAACGGGGGGTTCGTGCACACAGCCCAGCTTGGAGCGAA
CGACCTACACCGAACTGAGATACCTACAGCGTGAGCTATGAGAAAGCGCCACGCTTCCCGAAGGGAGAAA
GGCGGACAGGTATCCGGTAAGCGGCAGGGTCGGAACAGGAGAGCGCACGAGGGAGCTTCCAGGGGGAAAC
GCCTGGTATCTTTATAGTCCTGTCGGGTTTCGCCACCTCTGACTTGAGCGTCGATTTTTGTGATGCTCGT
CAGGGGGGCGGAGCCTATGGAAAAACGCCAGCAACGCGGCCTTTTTACGGTTCCTGGCCTTTTGCTGGCC
TTTTGCTCACATGTTCTTTCCTGCGTTATCCCCTGATTCTGTGGATAACCGTATTACCGCCTTTGAGTGA
GCTGATACCGCTCGCCGCAGCCGAACGACCGAGCGCAGCGAGTCAGTGAGCGAGGA
Features (pLannotate 1.2.2; 13 found; start..end, strand, type, name):
     10..102     +  CDS            lacI (fragment): lac repressor; lacI; The lac repressor binds to the lac operator to inhibit transcription in E. coli. This inhibition can be relieved by adding lactose or isopropyl-β-D-thiogalactopyranoside (IPTG).
    157..184     -  terminator     rrnB T2 terminator: transcription terminator T2 from the E. coli rrnB gene
    276..362     -  terminator     rrnB T1 terminator: Escherichia coli rrnB; transcription terminator T1 from the E. coli rrnB gene
    406..442     -  CDS            lacZα (fragment): LacZα fragment of β-galactosidase; lacZ fragment
    458..557     +  protein_bind   attL1: mutant version of attL; recombination site for the Gateway® LR reaction LR Clonase™
    572..812     +  promoter       U6 promoter: RNA polymerase III promoter for human U6 snRNA
    822..851     +  misc_RNA       RfxCas13d DR30: 5' processed 30-base direct repeat for an RfxCas13d gRNA (Konermann et al., 2018)
    904..1003    -  protein_bind   attL2: mutant version of attL; recombination site for the Gateway® LR reaction LR Clonase™
   1021..1039    -  promoter       T7 promoter: promoter for bacteriophage T7 RNA polymerase
   1229..1252    +  promoter       Pc promoter (fragment): intI1 (promoter lies within the coding sequence); class 1 integron promoter
   1428..1484    +  CDS            GmR (fragment): gentamycin acetyltransferase; aacC1; confers resistance to gentamycin
   1491..2282    +  CDS            SmR: aminoglycoside adenylyltransferase (Murphy, 1985); aadA; confers resistance to spectinomycin and streptomycin
   2375..2963    +  rep_origin     ori: high-copy-number ColE1/pMB1/pBR322/pUC origin of replication
