[The description below was written by a language model from this plasmid's Addgene catalogue record and pLannotate feature annotations shown in this document.]
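Description:
pAC1815_pCR8-gSMN2-DN3 is a small (about 3.1 kb) Gateway entry-type plasmid built on the pCR8/GW/TOPO backbone that expresses a single guide RNA for the RNA-targeting CRISPR effector CasRx (RfxCas13d) in mammalian cells. It is propagated in E. coli from a high-copy ColE1/pUC-type origin and selected with spectinomycin through the aadA (SmR) aminoglycoside adenylyltransferase gene. The short lacI, lacZα, gentamicin-resistance and integron Pc promoter fragments in the annotation are backbone remnants rather than functional parts. The rrnB T1 and T2 terminators upstream of the cassette insulate it from read-through transcription in bacteria.

The payload sits between the attL1 and attL2 recombination sites. A human U6 RNA polymerase III promoter drives the 30-base processed RfxCas13d direct repeat, which is followed by a synthetic spacer named SMN2-DN3. The spacer was inserted at paired BbsI sites that were destroyed during cloning. It is not separately annotated in the feature table, and the record does not state its exact target position, although the name points to the SMN2 transcript. The direct repeat is the handle bound by Cas13d, and the spacer directs the protein to the complementary RNA.

The plasmid carries no Cas protein, so an effector must be supplied from another construct. It can be transfected directly for transient guide expression, or the attL-flanked U6-gRNA cassette can be moved by an LR reaction into a destination vector. The associated work concerns CRISPR artificial splicing factors, in which guide-directed CasRx fusions modulate alternative splicing.
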