Addgene plasmid #118648: pAC1815_pCR8-gSMN2-DN3
Purpose: Transient transfection; Expressed SMN2-DN3 CasRx gRNA; Gateway Donor
Depositing lab: Albert Cheng. Depositing organization: Jackson Laboratory. Publication: CRISPR artificial splicing factors. Du M, Jillette N, Zhu JJ, Li S, Cheng AW. Nat Commun. 2020 Jun 12;11(1):2973. doi: 10.1038/s41467-020-16806-4. PubMed 32532987.
Backbone
  Vector backbone: pCR8/GW/TOPO
  Backbone manufacturer: Invitrogen
  Vector type: Mammalian Expression, CRISPR
Growth in bacteria
  Bacterial resistance: Spectinomycin, 50 μg/mL
  Growth temperature: 37°C
  Growth strain: NEB Stable
  Copy number: Unknown
Gene/Insert
  Gene/Insert name: gSMN2-DN3
  Species: Synthetic
  Promoter: U6
  Cloning method: Restriction Enzyme; 5′ cloning site BbsI (destroyed during cloning); 3′ cloning site BbsI (destroyed during cloning)
  Sequencing primers: 5′ M13F; 3′ M13R
Terms and licenses: Academic/Nonprofit Terms; Industry Terms: Not Available to Industry
Depositor comments: More info at http://CasFx.org . Please visit https://www.biorxiv.org/content/early/2018/09/30/431064 for bioRxiv preprint.
How to cite: pAC1815_pCR8-gSMN2-DN3 was a gift from Albert Cheng (Addgene plasmid # 118648 ; http://n2t.net/addgene:118648 ; RRID:Addgene_118648)
